Addgene plasmid #155357: pJBJZ_001
Purpose: (Empty Backbone) Gentamycin derivative of lambda-red pKD3 plasmid from Datsenko and Wanner (2000)
Depositing lab: Elisabeth Raleigh. Depositing organization: New England Biolabs. Publication: Reassembling a cannon in the DNA defense arsenal: Genetics of StySA, a BREX phage exclusion system in Salmonella lab strains. Zaworski J, Dagva O, Brandt J, Baum C, Ettwiller L, Fomenkov A, Raleigh EA. PLoS Genet. 2022 Apr 4;18(4):e1009943. doi: 10.1371/journal.pgen.1009943. eCollection 2022 Apr. PubMed 35377874.
Backbone
  Vector backbone: pKD3
  Backbone manufacturer: Wanner and Datsenko
  Backbone size (bp): 3104
  Modifications to backbone: Replacement of CamR by Gentamycin resistance cassette between priming site 1 and common priming site c2. It was done by PCR amplification and HiFi assembly.
  Vector type: Synthetic Biology
  Selectable markers: Gentamicin
Growth in bacteria
  Bacterial resistance: Ampicillin, 100 μg/mL
  Growth temperature: 37°C
  Growth strain: Pir1
  Growth instructions: The plasmid can be maintained in Pir2 strains as well.
  Copy number: Unknown
Gene/Insert
  Cloning method: Gibson Cloning
Terms and licenses: Academic/Nonprofit Terms; Industry Terms
Depositor comments: Amplification of the R cassette for lambda-red recombination can be done with or without FRT.
How to cite: pJBJZ_001 was a gift from Elisabeth Raleigh (Addgene plasmid # 155357 ; http://n2t.net/addgene:155357 ; RRID:Addgene_155357)
