[The description below was written by a language model from this plasmid's Addgene catalogue record and pLannotate feature annotations shown in this document.]
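Description:
pJBJZ_001 is a template plasmid for lambda-Red recombineering, derived from the pKD3 backbone by swapping the original chloramphenicol resistance gene for a gentamicin resistance cassette. According to the record, the replacement was made between priming site 1 and common priming site c2 by PCR amplification and HiFi (Gibson-type) assembly. It is catalogued as an empty backbone of about 3.1 kb. The plasmid replicates from the R6K γ origin, which depends on the pi initiator protein supplied in trans. It must therefore be maintained in pir-expressing E. coli hosts and cannot persist in ordinary target strains. This conditional replication helps avoid carry-over of template plasmid when PCR products are used for recombineering. Plasmid maintenance is selected with ampicillin through a β-lactamase gene driven by its own bla promoter. The rrnB T1 and T2 terminators lie elsewhere on the backbone.

The functional payload is the GmR gene (aacC1, gentamicin acetyltransferase), expressed from the cat promoter retained from the parental cassette. A short IS1 fragment is annotated nearby. The cassette is flanked by two FRT sites, one annotated as full-length and one as minimal. In use, the cassette is amplified with primers carrying homology arms to a chromosomal target, and the linear product is recombined into a strain expressing the lambda-Red functions, with gentamicin selecting for gene replacements. The FRT sites allow later FLP-mediated excision of the marker. The depositor notes that the cassette can be amplified with or without the FRT sites, depending on whether marker removal is wanted. The associated publication concerns the genetics of a BREX phage exclusion system in Salmonella laboratory strains.
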