Features (pLannotate 1.2.2; 10 found; start..end, strand, type, name):
     51..98      -  protein_bind   FRT: FLP-mediated recombination occurs in the 8-bp core sequence TCTAGAAA (Turan and Bode, 2011). FLP recombinase from the Saccharomyces cerevisiae 2μ plasmid
    357..890     -  CDS            GmR: gentamycin acetyltransferase; aacC1; confers resistance to gentamycin
    891..993     -  promoter       cat promoter: promoter of the E. coli cat gene encoding chloramphenicol acetyltransferase
   1114..1175    +  mobile_element IS1 (fragment): prokaryotic transposable element IS1
   1246..1279    -  protein_bind   FRT (minimal): supports FLP-mediated excision but not integration (Turan and Bode, 2011) FLP recombinase from the Saccharomyces cerevisiae 2μ plasmid
   1328..1716    -  rep_origin     R6K γ ori: γ replication origin from E. coli plasmid R6K; requires the R6K initiator protein pi for replication
   1818..2678    -  CDS            AmpR: β-lactamase; bla; confers resistance to ampicillin, carbenicillin, and related antibiotics
   2679..2783    -  promoter       AmpR promoter: bla
   2873..2959    +  terminator     rrnB T1 terminator: Escherichia coli rrnB; transcription terminator T1 from the E. coli rrnB gene
   3051..3078    +  terminator     rrnB T2 terminator: transcription terminator T2 from the E. coli rrnB gene
>Addgene plasmid #155357 | pJBJZ_001 | addgene full sequence | sequence record 313592 | Addgene NGS Result
AGATTGCAGCATTACACGTCTTGAGCGATTGTGTAGGCTGGAGCTGCTTCGAAGTTCCTATACTTTCTAG
AGAATAGGAACTTCGGAATAGGAACTTCCACACAACCACACCACACCACACGGGAGAGCCTGAGCAAACT
GGCCTCAGGCATTTGAGAAGCACACGGTCACACTGCTTCCGGTAGTCAATAAACCGGTAAACCAGCAATA
GACATAAGCGGCTATTTAACGACCCTGCCCTGAACCGACGACCGGGTCGAATTTGCTTTCGAATTTCTGC
CATTCATCCGCTTATTATCACTTATTCAGGCGTAGCAACCAGGCGTTTAAGGGCACCAATAACTGCCTTA
AAAAAATTAGGTGGCGGTACTTGGGTCGATATCAAAGTGCATCACTTCTTCCCGTATGCCCAACTTTGTA
TAGAGAGCCACTGCGGGATCGTCACCGTAATCTGCTTGCACGTAGATCACATAAGCACCAAGCGCGTTGG
CCTCATGCTTGAGGAGATTGATGAGCGCGGTGGCAATGCCCTGCCTCCGGTGCTCGCCGGAGACTGCGAG
ATCATAGATATAGATCTCACTACGCGGCTGCTCAAACTTGGGCAGAACGTAAGCCGCGAGAGCGCCAACA
ACCGCTTCTTGGTCGAAGGCAGCAAGCGCGATGAATGTCTTACTACGGAGCAAGTTCCCGAGGTAATCGG
AGTCCGGCTGATGTTGGGAGTAGGTGGCTACGTCTCCGAACTCACGACCGAAAAGATCAAGAGCAGCCCG
CATGGATTTGACTTGGTCAGGGCCGAGCCTACATGTGCGAATGATGCCCATACTTGAGCCACCTAACTTT
GTTTTAGGGCGACTGCCCTGCTGCGTAACATCGTTGCTGCTGCGTAACATTTTAGCTTCCTTAGCTCCTG
AAAATCTCGATAACTCAAAAAATACGCCCGGTAGTGATCTTATTTCATTATGGTGAAAGTTGGAACCTCT
TACGTGCCGATCAACGTCTCATTTTCGCCAAAAGTTGGCCCAGGGCTTCCCGGTATCAACAGGGACACCA
GGATTTATTTATTCTGCGAAGTGATCTTCCGTCACAGGTATTTATTCGGCGCAAAGTGCGTCGGGTGGTG
CTGCCAACTTACTGATTTAGTGTATGATGGTGTTTTTGAGGTGCTCCAGTGGCTTGGTTTTGGGGGTGTT
TGGTGCAGGATTTATTTATTCTGCGAAGTGATCTTCCGTCACAGGTAGGCGCGCCGAAGTTCCTATACTT
TCTAGAGAATAGGAACTTCGGAATAGGAACTAAGGAGGATATTCATATGGACCATGGCTAATTCCCATGT
CAGCCGTTAAGTGTTCCTGTGTCACTCAAAATTGCTTTGAGAGGCTCTAAGGGCTTCTCAGTGCGTTACA
TCCCTGGCTTGTTGTCCACAACCGTTAAACCTTAAAAGCTTTAAAAGCCTTATATATTCTTTTTTTTCTT
ATAAAACTTAAAACCTTAGAGGCTATTTAAGTTGCTGATTTATATTAATTTTATTGTTCAAACATGAGAG
CTTAGTACGTGAAACATGAGAGCTTAGTACGTTAGCCATGAGAGCTTAGTACGTTAGCCATGAGGGTTTA
GTTCGTTAAACATGAGAGCTTAGTACGTTAAACATGAGAGCTTAGTACGTGAAACATGAGAGCTTAGTAC
GTACTATCAACAGGTTGAACTGCTGATCTTCAGATCCTCTACGCCGGACGCATCGTGGCCGGATCTTGCG
GCCGCAAAAATTAAAAATGAAGTTTTAAATCAATCTAAAGTATATATGAGTAAACTTGGTCTGACAGTTA
CCAATGCTTAATCAGTGAGGCACCTATCTCAGCGATCTGTCTATTTCGTTCATCCATAGTTGCCTGACTC
CCCGTCGTGTAGATAACTACGATACGGGAGGGCTTACCATCTGGCCCCAGTGCTGCAATGATACCGCGAG
ACCCACGCTCACCGGCTCCAGATTTATCAGCAATAAACCAGCCAGCCGGAAGGGCCGAGCGCAGAAGTGG
TCCTGCAACTTTATCCGCCTCCATCCAGTCTATTAATTGTTGCCGGGAAGCTAGAGTAAGTAGTTCGCCA
GTTAATAGTTTGCGCAACGTTGTTGCCATTGCTACAGGCATCGTGGTGTCACGCTCGTCGTTTGGTATGG
CTTCATTCAGCTCCGGTTCCCAACGATCAAGGCGAGTTACATGATCCCCCATGTTGTGCAAAAAAGCGGT
TAGCTCCTTCGGTCCTCCGATCGTTGTCAGAAGTAAGTTGGCCGCAGTGTTATCACTCATGGTTATGGCA
GCACTGCATAATTCTCTTACTGTCATGCCATCCGTAAGATGCTTTTCTGTGACTGGTGAGTACTCAACCA
AGTCATTCTGAGAATAGTGTATGCGGCGACCGAGTTGCTCTTGCCCGGCGTCAATACGGGATAATACCGC
GCCACATAGCAGAACTTTAAAAGTGCTCATCATTGGAAAACGTTCTTCGGGGCGAAAACTCTCAAGGATC
TTACCGCTGTTGAGATCCAGTTCGATGTAACCCACTCGTGCACCCAACTGATCTTCAGCATCTTTTACTT
TCACCAGCGTTTCTGGGTGAGCAAAAACAGGAAGGCAAAATGCCGCAAAAAAGGGAATAAGGGCGACACG
GAAATGTTGAATACTCATACTCTTCCTTTTTCAATATTATTGAAGCATTTATCAGGGTTATTGTCTCATG
AGCGGATACATATTTGAATGTATTTAGAAAAATAAACAAATAGGGGTTCCGCGCACATTTCCCCGAAAAG
TGCCACCTGCATCGATGGCCCCCGATGGTAGTGTGGGGTCTCCCCATGCGAGAGTAGGGAACTGCCAGGC
ATCAAATAAAATGAAAGGCTCAGTCGAAAGACTGGGCCTTTCGTTTTATCTGTTGTTTGTCGGTGAACGC
TCTCCTGAGTAGGACAAATCCGCCGGGAGCGGATTTGAACGTTGCGAAGCAACGGCCCGGAGGGTGGCGG
GCAGGACGCCCGCCATAAACTGCCAGGCATCAAATTAAGCAGAAGGCCATCCTGACGGATGGCCTTTTTG
CGTGGCCAGTGCCAAGCTTGCATGC
